>Addgene plasmid #216195 | pHAGE2-TetO-SOX17E57Y | addgene full sequence | sequence record 432001 | Addgene NGS Result
TGGAAGGGCTAATTCACTCCCAAAGAAGACAAGATATCCTTGATCTGTGGATCTACCACACACAAGGCTA
CTTCCCTGATTAGCAGAACTACACACCAGGGCCAGGGGTCAGATATCCACTGACCTTTGGATGGTGCTAC
AAGCTAGTACCAGTTGAGCCAGATAAGGTAGAAGAGGCCAATAAAGGAGAGAACACCAGCTTGTTACACC
CTGTGAGCCTGCATGGGATGGATGACCCGGAGAGAGAAGTGTTAGAGTGGAGGTTTGACAGCCGCCTAGC
ATTTCATCACGTGGCCCGAGAGCTGCATCCGGAGTACTTCAAGAACTGCTGATATCGAGCTTGCTACAAG
GGACTTTCCGCTGGGGACTTTCCAGGGAGGCGTGGCCTGGGCGGGACTGGGGAGTGGCGAGCCCTCAGAT
CCTGCATATAAGCAGCTGCTTTTTGCCTGTACTGGGTCTCTCTGGTTAGACCAGATCTGAGCCTGGGAGC
TCTCTGGCTAACTAGGGAACCCACTGCTTAAGCCTCAATAAAGCTTGCCTTGAGTGCTTCAAGTAGTGTG
TGCCCGTCTGTTGTGTGACTCTGGTAACTAGAGATCCCTCAGACCCTTTTAGTCAGTGTGGAAAATCTCT
AGCAGTGGCGCCCGAACAGGGACTTGAAAGCGAAAGGGAAACCAGAGGAGCTCTCTCGACGCAGGACTCG
GCTTGCTGAAGCGCGCACGGCAAGAGGCGAGGGGCGGCGACTGGTGAGTACGCCAAAAATTTTGACTAGC
GGAGGCTAGAAGGAGAGAGATGGGTGCGAGAGCGTCAGTATTAAGCGGGGGAGAATTAGATCGCGATGGG
AAAAAATTCGGTTAAGGCCAGGGGGAAAGAAAAAATATAAATTAAAACATATAGTATGGGCAAGCAGGGA
GCTAGAACGATTCGCAGTTAATCCTGGCCTGTTAGAAACATCAGAAGGCTGTAGACAAATACTGGGACAG
CTACAACCATCCCTTCAGACAGGATCAGAAGAACTTAGATCATTATATAATACAGTAGCAACCCTCTATT
GTGTGCATCAAAGGATAGAGATAAAAGACACCAAGGAAGCTTTAGACAAGATAGAGGAAGAGCAAAACAA
AAGTAAGACCACCGCACAGCAAGCGGCCGGCCGCTGATCTTCAGACCTGGAGGAGGAGATATGAGGGACA
ATTGGAGAAGTGAATTATATAAATATAAAGTAGTAAAAATTGAACCATTAGGAGTAGCACCCACCAAGGC
AAAGAGAAGAGTGGTGCAGAGAGAAAAAAGAGCAGTGGGAATAGGAGCTTTGTTCCTTGGGTTCTTGGGA
GCAGCAGGAAGCACTATGGGCGCAGCGTCAATGACGCTGACGGTACAGGCCAGACAATTATTGTCTGGTA
TAGTGCAGCAGCAGAACAATTTGCTGAGGGCTATTGAGGCGCAACAGCATCTGTTGCAACTCACAGTCTG
GGGCATCAAGCAGCTCCAGGCAAGAATCCTGGCTGTGGAAAGATACCTAAAGGATCAACAGCTCCTGGGG
ATTTGGGGTTGCTCTGGAAAACTCATTTGCACCACTGCTGTGCCTTGGAATGCTAGTTGGAGTAATAAAT
CTCTGGAACAGATTTGGAATCACACGACCTGGATGGAGTGGGACAGAGAAATTAACAATTACACAAGCTT
AATACACTCCTTAATTGAAGAATCGCAAAACCAGCAAGAAAAGAATGAACAAGAATTATTGGAATTAGAT
AAATGGGCAAGTTTGTGGAATTGGTTTAACATAACAAATTGGCTGTGGTATATAAAATTATTCATAATGA
TAGTAGGAGGCTTGGTAGGTTTAAGAATAGTTTTTGCTGTACTTTCTATAGTGAATAGAGTTAGGCAGGG
ATATTCACCATTATCGTTTCAGACCCACCTCCCAACCCCGAGGGGACCCGACAGGCCCGAAGGAATAGAA
GAAGAAGGTGGAGAGAGAGACAGAGACAGATCCATTCGATTAGTGAACGGATCTCGACGGTATCGCCGAA
TTCACAAATGGCAGTATTCATCCACAATTTTAAAAGAAAAGGGGGGATTGGGGGGTACAGTGCAGGGGAA
AGAATAGTAGACATAATAGCAACAGACATACAAACTAAAGAATTACAAAAACAAATTACAAAAATTCAAA
ATTTTCGGGTTTATTACAGGGACAGCAGAGATCCAGTTTGGACTAGTCCACACCCTAACTGACACACTCG
AGTTTACCACTCCCTATCAGTGATAGAGAAAAGTGAAAGTCGAGTTTACCACTCCCTATCAGTGATAGAG
AAAAGTGAAAGTCGAGTTTACCACTCCCTATCAGTGATAGAGAAAAGTGAAAGTCGAGTTTACCACTCCC
TATCAGTGATAGAGAAAAGTGAAAGTCGAGTTTACCACTCCCTATCAGTGATAGAGAAAAGTGAAAGTCG
AGTTTACCACTCCCTATCAGTGATAGAGAAAAGTGAAAGTCGAGTTTACCACTCCCTATCAGTGATAGAG
AAAAGTGAAAGTCGAGCTCGGTACCCGGGTCGAGGTAGGCATGTACGGTGGGAGGCCTATATAAGCAGAG
CTCGTTTAGTGAACCGTCAGATCGCCTGGAGACGCCATCCACGCTGTTTTGACCTCCATAGAAGACACCG
GGACCGATCCAGCCTGCGGCCACCACCGGTATGAGCAGCCCGGATGCGGGATACGCCAGTGACGACCAGA
GCCAGACCCAGAGCGCGCTGCCCGCGGTGATGGCCGGGCTGGGCCCCTGCCCCTGGGCCGAGTCGCTGAG
CCCCATCGGGGACATGAAGGTGAAGGGCGAGGCGCCGGCGAACAGCGGAGCACCGGCCGGGGCCGCGGGC
CGAGCCAAGGGCGAGTCCCGTATCCGGCGGCCGATGAACGCTTTCATGGTGTGGGCTAAGGACGAGCGCA
AGCGGCTGGCGCAGCAGAATCCAGACCTGCACAACGCCGAGTTGAGCAAGATGCTGGGCAAGTCGTGGAA
GGCGCTGACGCTGGCGGAAAAGCGGCCCTTCGTGGAGGAAGCATATCGGCTGCGCGTGCAGCACATGCAG
GACCACCCCAACTACAAGTACCGGCCGCGGCGGCGCAAGCAGGTGAAGCGGCTGAAGCGGGTGGAGGGCG
GCTTCCTGCACGGCCTGGCTGAGCCGCAGGCGGCCGCGCTGGGCCCCGAGGGCGGCCGCGTGGCCATGGA
CGGCCTGGGCCTCCAGTTCCCCGAGCAGGGCTTCCCCGCCGGCCCGCCGCTGCTGCCTCCGCACATGGGC
GGCCACTACCGCGACTGCCAGAGTCTGGGCGCGCCTCCGCTCGACGGCTACCCGTTGCCCACGCCCGACA
CGTCCCCGCTGGACGGCGTGGACCCCGACCCGGCTTTCTTCGCCGCCCCGATGCCCGGGGACTGCCCGGC
GGCCGGCACCTACAGCTACGCGCAGGTCTCGGACTACGCTGGCCCCCCGGAGCCTCCCGCCGGTCCCATG
CACCCCCGACTCGGCCCAGAGCCCGCGGGTCCCTCGATTCCGGGCCTCCTGGCGCCACCCAGCGCCCTTC
ACGTGTACTACGGCGCGATGGGCTCGCCCGGGGCGGGCGGCGGGCGCGGCTTCCAGATGCAGCCGCAACA
CCAGCACCAGCACCAGCACCAGCACCACCCCCCGGGCCCCGGACAGCCGTCGCCCCCTCCGGAGGCACTG
CCCTGCCGGGACGGCACGGACCCCAGTCAGCCCGCCGAGCTCCTCGGGGAGGTGGACCGCACGGAATTTG
AACAGTATCTGCACTTCGTGTGCAAGCCTGAGATGGGCCTCCCCTACCAGGGGCATGACTCCGGTGTGAA
TCTCCCCGACAGCCACGGGGCCATTTCCTCGGTGGTGTCCGACGCCAGCTCCGCGGTATATTACTGCAAC
TATCCTGACGTGTGAGTCGACATCGATAGATCCTAATCAACCTCTGGATTACAAAATTTGTGAAAGATTG
ACTGGTATTCTTAACTATGTTGCTCCTTTTACGCTATGTGGATACGCTGCTTTAATGCCTTTGTATCATG
CTATTGCTTCCCGTATGGCTTTCATTTTCTCCTCCTTGTATAAATCCTGGTTGCTGTCTCTTTATGAGGA
GTTGTGGCCCGTTGTCAGGCAACGTGGCGTGGTGTGCACTGTGTTTGCTGACGCAACCCCCACTGGTTGG
GGCATTGCCACCACCTGTCAGCTCCTTTCCGGGACTTTCGCTTTCCCCCTCCCTATTGCCACGGCGGAAC
TCATCGCCGCCTGCCTTGCCCGCTGCTGGACAGGGGCTCGGCTGTTGGGCACTGACAATTCCGTGGTGTT
GTCGGGGAAATCATCGTCCTTTCCTTGGCTGCTCGCCTGTGTTGCCACCTGGATTCTGCGCGGGACGTCC
TTCTGCTACGTCCCTTCGGCCCTCAATCCAGCGGACCTTCCTTCCCGCGGCCTGCTGCCGGCTCTGCGGC
CTCTTCCGCGTCTTCGCCTTCGCCCTCAGACGAGTCGGATCTCCCTTTGGGCCGCCTCCCCGCCTGGTAC
CTTTAAGACCAATGACTTACAAGGCAGCTGTAGATCTTAGCCACTTTTTAAAAGAAAAGGGGGGACTGGA
AGGGCTAATTCACTCCCAACGAAGACAAGATCACCTGCAGGACAGGCGCGCCATAACTTCGTATAGCATA
CATTATACGAAGTTATCTGCTTTTTGCTTGTACTGGGTCTCTCTGGTTAGACCAGATCTGAGCCTGGGAG
CTCTCTGGCTAACTAGGGAACCCACTGCTTAAGCCTCAATAAAGCTTGCCTTGAGTGCTTCAAGTAGTGT
GTGCCCGTCTGTTGTGTGACTCTGGTAACTAGAGATCCCTCAGACCCTTTTAGTCAGTGTGGAAAATCTC
TAGCACCCGGGCGATTAAGGAAAGGGCTAGATCATTCTTGAAGACGAAAGGGCCTCGTGATACGCCTATT
TTTATAGGTTAATGTCATGATAATAATGGTTTCTTAGACGTCAGGTGGCACTTTTCGGGGAAATGTGCGC
GGAACCCCTATTTGTTTATTTTTCTAAATACATTCAAATATGTATCCGCTCATGAGACAATAACCCTGAT
AAATGCTTCAATAATATTGAAAAAGGAAGAGTATGAGTATTCAACATTTCCGTGTCGCCCTTATTCCCTT
TTTTGCGGCATTTTGCCTTCCTGTTTTTGCTCACCCAGAAACGCTGGTGAAAGTAAAAGATGCTGAAGAT
CAGTTGGGTGCACGAGTGGGTTACATCGAACTGGATCTCAACAGCGGTAAGATCCTTGAGAGTTTTCGCC
CCGAAGAACGTTTTCCAATGATGAGCACTTTTAAAGTTCTGCTATGTGGCGCGGTATTATCCCGTGTTGA
CGCCGGGCAAGAGCAACTCGGTCGCCGCATACACTATTCTCAGAATGACTTGGTTGAGTACTCACCAGTC
ACAGAAAAGCATCTTACGGATGGCATGACAGTAAGAGAATTATGCAGTGCTGCCATAACCATGAGTGATA
ACACTGCGGCCAACTTACTTCTGACAACGATCGGAGGACCGAAGGAGCTAACCGCTTTTTTGCACAACAT
GGGGGATCATGTAACTCGCCTTGATCGTTGGGAACCGGAGCTGAATGAAGCCATACCAAACGACGAGCGT
GACACCACGATGCCTGTAGCAATGGCAACAACGTTGCGCAAACTATTAACTGGCGAACTACTTACTCTAG
CTTCCCGGCAACAATTAATAGACTGGATGGAGGCGGATAAAGTTGCAGGACCACTTCTGCGCTCGGCCCT
TCCGGCTGGCTGGTTTATTGCTGATAAATCTGGAGCCGGTGAGCGTGGGTCTCGCGGTATCATTGCAGCA
CTGGGGCCAGATGGTAAGCCCTCCCGTATCGTAGTTATCTACACGACGGGGAGTCAGGCAACTATGGATG
AACGAAATAGACAGATCGCTGAGATAGGTGCCTCACTGATTAAGCATTGGTAACTGTCAGACCAAGTTTA
CTCATATATACTTTAGATTGATTTAAAACTTCATTTTTAATTTAAAAGGATCTAGGTGAAGATCCTTTTT
GATAATCTCATGACCAAAATCCCTTAACGTGAGTTTTCGTTCCACTGAGCGTCAGACCCCGTAGAAAAGA
TCAAAGGATCTTCTTGAGATCCTTTTTTTCTGCGCGTAATCTGCTGCTTGCAAACAAAAAAACCACCGCT
ACCAGCGGTGGTTTGTTTGCCGGATCAAGAGCTACCAACTCTTTTTCCGAAGGTAACTGGCTTCAGCAGA
GCGCAGATACCAAATACTGTTCTTCTAGTGTAGCCGTAGTTAGGCCACCACTTCAAGAACTCTGTAGCAC
CGCCTACATACCTCGCTCTGCTAATCCTGTTACCAGTGGCTGCTGCCAGTGGCGATAAGTCGTGTCTTAC
CGGGTTGGACTCAAGACGATAGTTACCGGATAAGGCGCAGCGGTCGGGCTGAACGGGGGGTTCGTGCACA
CAGCCCAGCTTGGAGCGAACGACCTACACCGAACTGAGATACCTACAGCGTGAGCTATGAGAAAGCGCCA
CGCTTCCCGAAGGGAGAAAGGCGGACAGGTATCCGGTAAGCGGCAGGGTCGGAACAGGAGAGCGCACGAG
GGAGCTTCCAGGGGGAAACGCCTGGTATCTTTATAGTCCTGTCGGGTTTCGCCACCTCTGACTTGAGCGT
CGATTTTTGTGATGCTCGTCAGGGGGGCGGAGCCTATGGAAAAACGCCAGCAACGCGGCCTTTTTACGGT
TCCTGGCCTTTTGCTGGCCTTTTGCTCACATGTTCTTTCCTGCGTTATCCCCTGATTCTGTGGATAACCG
TATTACCGCCTTTGAGTGAGCTGATACCGCTCGCCGCAGCCGAACGACCGAGCGCAGCGAGTCAGTGAGC
GAGGAAGCGGAAGAGCGCCCAATACGCAAACCGCCTCTCCCCGCGCGTTGGCCGATTCATTAATGCAGCA
AGCTCATGGCTGACTAATTTTTTTTATTTATGCAGAGGCCGAGGCCGCCTCGGCCTCTGAGCTATTCCAG
AAGTAGTGAGGAGGCTTTTTTGGAGGCCTAGGCTTTTGCAAAAAGCTCCCCGTGGCACGACAGGTTTCCC
GACTGGAAAGCGGGCAGTGAGCGCAACGCAATTAATGTGAGTTAGCTCACTCATTAGGCACCCCAGGCTT
TACACTTTATGCTTCCGGCTCGTATGTTGTGTGGAATTGTGAGCGGATAACAATTTCACACAGGAAACAG
CTATGACATGATTACGAATTTCACAAATAAAGCATTTTTTTCACTGCATTCTAGTTGTGGTTTGTCCAAA
CTCATCAATGTATCTTATCATGTCTGGATCAACTGGATAACTCAAGCTAACCAAAATCATCCCAAACTTC
CCACCCCATACCCTATTACCACTGCCAATTACCTGTGGTTTCATTTACTCTAAACCTGTGATTCCTCTGA
ATTATTTTCATTTTAAAGAAATTGTATTTGTTAAATATGTACTACAAACTTAGTAGT
Features (pLannotate 1.2.2; 27 found; start..end, strand, type, name):
    377..634     +  LTR            5' LTR (truncated): truncated 5' long terminal repeat (LTR) from HIV-1
    681..806     +  misc_feature   HIV-1 Ψ: packaging signal of human immunodeficiency virus type 1
    790..1128    +  CDS            HIV-1 gag (fragment): gag protein from human immunodeficiency virus 1; gag
   1303..1536    +  misc_feature   RRE: The Rev response element (RRE) of HIV-1 allows for Rev-dependent mRNA export from the nucleus to the cytoplasm.
   1913..2013    +  CDS            Rev (fragment): human immunodeficiency virus 1 (HIV-1) Rev protein; rev; enhances nuclear export of unspliced and incompletely spliced viral mRNAs
   2058..2175    +  misc_feature   cPPT/CTS: central polypurine tract and central termination sequence of HIV-1
   2217..2237    -  promoter       SV40 promoter (fragment): SV40 enhancer and early promoter
   2251..2521    +  protein_bind   tetracycline response element: contains seven copies of the tetracycline operator tetO tetracycline repressor TetR
   2532..2549    +  misc_feature   MCS (fragment): pUC18/19 multiple cloning site
   2549..2616    +  promoter       tight TRE promoter (fragment): Tet-responsive promoter PTight, consisting of seven tet operator sequences followed by the minimal CMV promoter
   2691..3932    +  CDS            SOX17: SOX17_HUMAN - Experimental evidence at protein level: Swiss-Prot protein existence level 1. Acts as transcription regulator that binds target promoter DNA and bends the DNA. Binds to the sequences 5'-AACAAT-'3 or 5'- AACAAAG-3'. Modulates transcriptional regulation via WNT3A. Inhibits Wnt signaling. Promotes degradation of activated CTNNB1. Plays a key role in the regulation of embryonic development. Required for normal development of the definitive gut endoderm. Required for normal looping of the embryonic heart tube. Plays an important role in embryonic and postnatal vascular development, in
   3955..4543    +  misc_feature   WPRE: woodchuck hepatitis virus posttranscriptional regulatory element
   4596..4615    +  misc_feature   cPPT/CTS (fragment): central polypurine tract and central termination sequence of HIV-1
   4617..4652    +  LTR            3' LTR (ΔU3) (fragment): self-inactivating 3' long terminal repeat (LTR) from HIV-1
   4673..4706    +  protein_bind   loxP: Cre-mediated recombination occurs in the 8-bp core sequence (GCATACAT). Cre recombinase
   4725..4905    +  LTR            5' LTR (truncated): truncated 5' long terminal repeat (LTR) from HIV-1
   5038..5142    +  promoter       AmpR promoter: bla
   5143..6003    +  CDS            AmpR: β-lactamase; bla; confers resistance to ampicillin, carbenicillin, and related antibiotics
   6174..6762    +  rep_origin     ori: high-copy-number ColE1/pMB1/pBR322/pUC origin of replication
   6945..6999    +  CDS            lacI (fragment): lac repressor; lacI; The lac repressor binds to the lac operator to inhibit transcription in E. coli. This inhibition can be relieved by adding lactose or isopropyl-β-D-thiogalactopyranoside (IPTG).
   7005..7098    +  rep_origin     SV40 ori (fragment): SV40 origin of replication
   7123..7160    +  CDS            lacI (fragment): lac repressor; lacI; The lac repressor binds to the lac operator to inhibit transcription in E. coli. This inhibition can be relieved by adding lactose or isopropyl-β-D-thiogalactopyranoside (IPTG).
   7173..7194    +  protein_bind   CAP binding site: CAP binding activates transcription in the presence of cAMP. E. coli catabolite activator protein
   7209..7239    +  promoter       lac promoter: promoter for the E. coli lac operon
   7247..7263    +  protein_bind   lac operator: The lac repressor binds to the lac operator to inhibit transcription in E. coli. This inhibition can be relieved by adding lactose or isopropyl-β-D-thiogalactopyranoside (IPTG). lac repressor encoded by lacI
   7297..7380    +  polyA_signal   SV40 poly(A) signal (fragment): SV40 polyadenylation signal
   7547..329     +  CDS            nef (fragment) (across the origin): NEF_HV1BR - Experimental evidence at protein level: Swiss-Prot protein existence level 1. Extracellular Nef protein targets CD4(+) T-lymphocytes for apoptosis by interacting with CXCR4 surface receptors (PubMed:14990729). From Human immunodeficiency virus type 1 group M subtype B (isolate BRU/LAI) (HIV-1).
