[The description below was written by a language model from this plasmid's Addgene catalogue record and pLannotate feature annotations shown in this document.]
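Description:
pHAGE2-TetO-SOX17E57Y is an HIV-1-based lentiviral transfer plasmid of about 7.5 kb, built on the pHAGE2-TetO backbone, for producing lentiviruses that deliver a doxycycline-regulatable mutant of human SOX17. It is maintained in E. coli through a high-copy ColE1/pUC-type origin and an ampicillin resistance gene (β-lactamase). No mammalian selection marker or fluorescent reporter is annotated.

The viral portion carries the usual lentiviral cis elements. These are a truncated 5' LTR, the Ψ packaging signal with a gag fragment, the Rev response element for Rev-dependent export of the genomic RNA, and the cPPT/CTS. The 3' LTR is a self-inactivating ΔU3 type and contains a loxP site. A loxP in this position is copied into both LTRs during reverse transcription, which in principle allows Cre-mediated excision of the integrated provirus, although the record does not state this use.

Between these elements, a tetracycline response element with seven tetO repeats joined to a minimal CMV promoter drives the SOX17 coding sequence, followed by a WPRE to enhance transcript expression. Expression therefore depends on a tetracycline-controlled transactivator supplied separately, since none is encoded here.

The insert carries a Glu122Tyr substitution, which corresponds to E57Y in HMG-box numbering, along with two silent changes at Glu113 and Glu120. According to the associated publication title, an acidic residue in the OCT4 dimerization interface of SOX17 governs its pluripotency-inducing activity. The stated purpose of the construct is pluripotency reprogramming experiments.
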