Addgene plasmid #216195: pHAGE2-TetO-SOX17E57Y
Purpose: Generate lentiviruses encoding for human SOX17E57Y (HMG box numbering); for use in pluripotency reprogramming
Depositing lab: Ralf Jauch. Depositing organization: University of Hong Kong. Publication: An acidic residue within the OCT4 dimerization interface of SOX17 is necessary and sufficient to overcome its pluripotency-inducing activity. Ho SY, Hu H, Ho DHH, Renom APS, Yeung SW, Boerner F, Weng M, Hutchins AP, Jauch R. Stem Cell Reports. 2025 Mar 11;20(3):102398. doi: 10.1016/j.stemcr.2025.102398. Epub 2025 Feb 6. PubMed 39919754.
Backbone
  Vector backbone: pHAGE2-TetO
  Vector type: Lentiviral
Growth in bacteria
  Bacterial resistance: Ampicillin, 100 μg/mL
  Growth temperature: 37°C
  Growth strain: NEB Stable
  Copy number: High Copy
Gene/Insert
  Gene/Insert name: SOX17
  Species: H. sapiens (human)
  Mutation: Glu113Glu (silent mutation); Glu120Glu (silent mutation); Glu122Tyr
  Entrez Gene: SOX17 (a.k.a. VUR3)
  Cloning method: Restriction Enzyme; 5′ cloning site Unknown (unknown if destroyed)
Terms and licenses: Academic/Nonprofit Terms; Industry Terms: Not Available to Industry
How to cite: pHAGE2-TetO-SOX17E57Y was a gift from Ralf Jauch (Addgene plasmid # 216195 ; http://n2t.net/addgene:216195 ; RRID:Addgene_216195)
